>Addgene plasmid #87667 | RV-Syn-Dio-mTdt | addgene full sequence | sequence record 177050 | Addgene NGS Result
ATTGAAAAAGGAAGAGTATGAGTATTCAACATTTCCGTGTCGCCCTTATTCCCTTTTTTGCGGCATTTTG
CCTTCCTGTTTTTGCTCACCCAGAAACGCTGGTGAAAGTAAAAGATGCTGAAGATCAGTTGGGTGCACGA
GTGGGTTACATCGAACTGGATCTCAACAGCGGTAAGATCCTTGAGAGTTTTCGCCCCGAAGAACGTTTTC
CAATGATGAGCACTTTTAAAGTTCTGCTATGTGGCGCGGTATTATCCCGTATTGACGCCGGGCAAGAGCA
ACTCGGTCGCCGCATACACTATTCTCAGAATGACTTGGTTGAGTACTCACCAGTCACAGAAAAGCATCTT
ACGGATGGCATGACAGTAAGAGAATTATGCAGTGCTGCCATAACCATGAGTGATAACACTGCGGCCAACT
TACTTCTGACAACGATCGGAGGACCGAAGGAGCTAACCGCTTTTTTGCACAACATGGGGGATCATGTAAC
TCGCCTTGATCGTTGGGAACCGGAGCTGAATGAAGCCATACCAAACGACGAGCGTGACACCACGATGCCT
GTAGCAATGGCAACAACGTTGCGCAAACTATTAACTGGCGAACTACTTACTCTAGCTTCCCGGCAACAAT
TAATAGACTGGATGGAGGCGGATAAAGTTGCAGGACCACTTCTGCGCTCGGCCCTTCCGGCTGGCTGGTT
TATTGCTGATAAATCTGGAGCCGGTGAGCGTGGGTCTCGCGGTATCATTGCAGCACTGGGGCCAGATGGT
AAGCCCTCCCGTATCGTAGTTATCTACACGACGGGGAGTCAGGCAACTATGGATGAACGAAATAGACAGA
TCGCTGAGATAGGTGCCTCACTGATTAAGCATTGGTAACTGTCAGACCAAGTTTACTCATATATACTTTA
GATTGATTTGCGGCCGCAAAAGGATCTAGGTGAAGATCCTTTTTGATAATCTCATGACCAAAATCCCTTA
ACGTGAGTTTTCGTTCCACTGAGCGTCAGACCCCGTAGAAAAGATCAAAGGATCTTCTTGAGATCCTTTT
TTTCTGCGCGTAATCTGCTGCTTGCAAACAAAAAAACCACCGCTACCAGCGGTGGTTTGTTTGCCGGATC
AAGAGCTACCAACTCTTTTTCCGAAGGTAACTGGCTTCAGCAGAGCGCAGATACCAAATACTGTTCTTCT
AGTGTAGCCGTAGTTAGGCCACCACTTCAAGAACTCTGTAGCACCGCCTACATACCTCGCTCTGCTAATC
CTGTTACCAGTGGCTGCTGCCAGTGGCGATAAGTCGTGTCTTACCGGGTTGGACTCAAGACGATAGTTAC
CGGATAAGGCGCAGCGGTCGGGCTGAACGGGGGGTTCGTGCACACAGCCCAGCTTGGAGCGAACGACCTA
CACCGAACTGAGATACCTACAGCGTGAGCTATGAGAAAGCGCCACGCTTCCCGAAGGGAGAAAGGCGGAC
AGGTATCCGGTAAGCGGCAGGGTCGGAACAGGAGAGCGCACGAGGGAGCTTCCAGGGGGAAACGCCTGGT
ATCTTTATAGTCCTGTCGGGTTTCGCCACCTCTGACTTGAGCGTCGATTTTTGTGATGCTCGTCAGGGGG
GCGGAGCCTATGGAAAAACGCCAGCAACGCGGCCTTTTTACGGTTCCTGGCCTTTTGCTGGCCTTTTGCT
CACATGTTCTTTCCTGCGTTATCCCCTGATTCTGTGGATAACCGTATTACCGCCTTTGAGTGAGCTGATA
CCGCTCGCCGCAGCCGAACGACCGAGCGCAGCGAGTCAGTGAGCGAGGAAGCGGAAGAGCGCCCAATACG
CAAACCGCCTCTCCCCGCGCGTTGGCCGATTCATTAATGCAACTATGGCCATTTAATGTAAATACTTAAG
AAAAAAAACCAAATTAATTTTGATACATGCTGCATGTGAAAGACCCCCGCTGACGGGTAGTCAATCACTC
AGAGGAGACCCTCCCAAGGAACAGCGAGACCACAAGTCGGATGYGAAAGACCCCCGCTGACGGGTAGTCA
ATCACTCAGAGGAGACCCTCCCAAGGAACAGCGAGACCACAAGTCGGATGCAACTGCAAGAGGGTTTATT
GGATACACGGGTACCCGGGCGACTCAGTCAATCGGAGGACTGGCGCCCCGAGTGAGGGGTTGTGGGCTCT
TTTATTGAGCTCGGGGAGCAGAAGCGCGCGAACAGAAGCGAGAAGCGAACTGATTGGTTAGTTCAAATAA
GGCACAGGGTCATTTCAGGTCCTTGGGGCACCCTGGAAACATCTGATGGTTCTCTAGAAACTGCTGAGGG
CTGGACCGCATCTGGGGACCATCTGTTCTTGGCCCTGAGCCGGGGCAGGAACTGCTTACCACAGATATCC
TGTTTGGCCCATATTCAGCTGTTCCATCTGTTCTTGGCCCTGAGCCGGGGCAGGAACTGCTTACCACAGA
TATCCTGTTTGGCCCATATTCAGCTGTTCCATCTGTTCCTGACCTTGATCTGAACTTCTCTATTCTCAGT
TATGTATTTTTCCATGCCTTGCAAAATGGCGTTACTTAAGCTAGCTTGCCAAACCTACAGGTGGGGTCTT
TCATTCCCCCCTTTTTCTGGAGACTAAATAAAATCTTTTATTTTATCGATGTTAACAAGCTCGAGCTCGA
ATTCCAGGCGGGGAGGCGGCCCAAAGGGAGATCCGACTCGTCTGAGGGCGAAGGCGAAGACGCGGAAGAG
GCCGCAGAGCCGGCAGCAGGCCGCGGGAAGGAAGGTCCGCTGGATTGAGGGCCGAAGGGACGTAGCAGAA
GGACGTCCCGCGCAGAATCCAGGTGGCAACACAGGCGAGCAGCCATGGAAAGGACGTCAGCTTCCCCGAC
AACACCACGGAATTGTCAGTGCCCAACAGCCGAGCCCCTGTCCAGCAGCGGGCAAGGCAGGCGGCGATGA
GTTCCGCCGTGGCAATAGGGAGGGGGAAAGCGAAAGTCCCGGAAAGGAGCTGACAGGTGGTGGCAATGCC
CCAACCAGTGGGGGTTGCGTCAGCAAACACAGTGCACACCACGCCACGTTGCCTGACAACGGGCCACAAC
TCCTCATAAAGAGACAGCAACCAGGATTTATACAAGGAGGAGAAAATGAAAGCCATACGGGAAGCAATAG
CATGATACAAAGGCATTAAAGCAGCGTATCCACATAGCGTAAAAGGAGCAACATAGTTAAGAATACCAGT
CAATCTTTCACAAATTTTGTAATCCAGAGGTTGATTGGTTTAAACATAACTTCGTATAGCATACATTATA
CGAAGTTATTCTTTGCACCATTCTAAAGAATAACAGTGATAATTTCTGGGTTAAGGCAAATAACTTCGTA
TAGGATACTTTATACGAAGTTATCGCGGCGCGCCATGCTGTGCTGTATGAGAAGAACCAAACAGGTTGAA
AAGAATGATGAGGACCAAAAGATCATGGTGAGCAAGGGCGAGGAGGTCATCAAAGAGTTCATGCGCTTCA
AGGTGCGCATGGAGGGCTCCATGAACGGCCACGAGTTCGAGATCGAGGGCGAGGGCGAGGGCCGCCCCTA
CGAGGGCACCCAGACCGCCAAGCTGAAGGTGACCAAGGGCGGCCCCCTGCCCTTCGCCTGGGACATCCTG
TCCCCCCAGTTCATGTACGGCTCCAAGGCGTACGTGAAGCACCCCGCCGACATCCCCGATTACAAGAAGC
TGTCCTTCCCCGAGGGCTTCAAGTGGGAGCGCGTGATGAACTTCGAGGACGGCGGTCTGGTGACCGTGAC
CCAGGACTCCTCCCTGCAGGACGGCACGCTGATCTACAAGGTGAAGATGCGCGGCACCAACTTCCCCCCC
GACGGCCCCGTAATGCAGAAGAAGACCATGGGCTGGGAGGCCTCCACCGAGCGCCTGTACCCCCGCGACG
GCGTGCTGAAGGGCGAGATCCACCAGGCCCTGAAGCTGAAGGACGGCGGCCACTACCTGGTGGAGTTCAA
GACCATCTACATGGCCAAGAAGCCCGTGCAACTGCCCGGCTACTACTACGTGGACACCAAGCTGGACATC
ACCTCCCACAACGAGGACTACACCATCGTGGAACAGTACGAGCGCTCCGAGGGCCGCCACCACCTGTTCC
TGGGGCATGGCACCGGCAGCACCGGCAGCGGCAGCTCCGGCACCGCCTCCTCCGAGGACAACAACATGGC
CGTCATCAAAGAGTTCATGCGCTTCAAGGTGCGCATGGAGGGCTCCATGAACGGCCACGAGTTCGAGATC
GAGGGCGAGGGCGAGGGCCGCCCCTACGAGGGCACCCAGACCGCCAAGCTGAAGGTGACCAAGGGCGGCC
CCCTGCCCTTCGCCTGGGACATCCTGTCCCCCCAGTTCATGTACGGCTCCAAGGCGTACGTGAAGCACCC
CGCCGACATCCCCGATTACAAGAAGCTGTCCTTCCCCGAGGGCTTCAAGTGGGAGCGCGTGATGAACTTC
GAGGACGGCGGTCTGGTGACCGTGACCCAGGACTCCTCCCTGCAGGACGGCACGCTGATCTACAAGGTGA
AGATGCGCGGCACCAACTTCCCCCCCGACGGCCCCGTAATGCAGAAGAAGACCATGGGCTGGGAGGCCTC
CACCGAGCGCCTGTACCCCCGCGACGGCGTGCTGAAGGGCGAGATCCACCAGGCCCTGAAGCTGAAGGAC
GGCGGCCACTACCTGGTGGAGTTCAAGACCATCTACATGGCCAAGAAGCCCGTGCAACTGCCCGGCTACT
ACTACGTGGACACCAAGCTGGACATCACCTCCCACAACGAGGACTACACCATCGTGGAACAGTACGAGCG
CTCCGAGGGCCGCCACCACCTGTTCCTGTACGGCATGGACGAGCTGTACAAGTAATTAATTAAATAACTT
CGTATAATGTATGCTATACGAAGTTATTAAGAGGTTTCATATTGCTAATAGCAGCTACAATCCAGCTACC
ATTCTGCATAACTTCGTATAAAGTATCCTATACGAAGTTATTCCGGATCCAAGGGGCAGTGGGTCGGTGG
GCCGCGGGGGCGGAGCGCAAGGGGCTCAGGAGCACGGCGGCGCTCTCTGGCACGACGCGACTCCTCTGCT
GCCCGCTGCAGACTGAGGCAGCGCTGAGGCTCTGCCGCCGCAGAGCGTATGGTCGCGCCTGCACCCCCCT
ATCTTGCACCTCTTGTGGTGCGGCCCGACTGGACTCACCGCTGCACGGACGCGACCAAGGCGGTGAGGTA
GGGGAGTTTGGGGAGGGCTGGAGAGTGACGTCAGCCCGCCTTTGGTGCTGGGGAGGTGGTGGCGCGCGCC
GGCAGCGGGGGCGAAGGCTCTGTCCGCGGTACTAAAGTCGACATCGAATTCCGGCGCCTAGAGAAGGAGT
GAGGGCTGGATAAAGGGAGGATCGAGGCGGGGTCGAACGAGGAGGTTCAAGGGGGAGAGACGGGGCGGAT
GGAGGAAGAGGAGGCGGAGGCTTAGGGTGTACAAAGGGCTTGACCCAGGGAGGGGGGTCAAAAGCCAAGG
CTTCCCAGGTCACGATGTAGGGGACCTGGTCTGGGTGTCCATGCGGGCCAGGTGAAAAGACCTTGATCTT
AACCTGGGTGATGAGGTCTCGGTTAAAGGTGCCGTCTCGCGGCCATCCGACGTTAAAGGTTGGCCATTCT
GCAGAGCAGAAGGTAACCCAACGTCTCTTCTTGACATCTACCGACTGGTTGTGAGCGATCCGCTCGACAT
CTTTCCAGTGACCTAAGGTCAAACTTAAGGGAGTGGTAACAGTCTGGCCCTAATTTTCAGACAAATACAG
AAACACAGTCAGACAGAGACAACACAGAACGATGCTGCAGCGCTGCAGCAGACAAGACGCGCGGCTTCGG
TTCCAAACCGAAAGCAAAAATTCAGACGGAGGCGGGAACTGTTTTAGGTTCTCGTCTCCTACCAGAACCA
CATATCCTGACGGGGTCGGATTCCACATCGACTCCCTTCCTCAGGTCGGGCCACAAAAACGGCCCCCAAA
GTCCCTGGGACGTCTCCCAGGGTTGCGGCCGGGTGTTCAGAACTCGTCAGTTCCACCACGGGTCCGCCAG
ATACAGAGCTAGTTAGCTAACTAGTACAGACGCAGGCGCATAACATCAAACATAGACACTAGACAATCGG
ACAGACACAGATAAGTTGCTGGCCAGCTTACCTCCCGGTGGTGGGTCGGTGGTCCCTGGGCAGGGGTCTC
CAAATCCCGGACGAGCCCCCAAATGAAAGACCCCCGTCGTGGGTAGTCAATCACTCAGAGGAGACCCTCC
CAAGGAACAGCGAGACCACGATTCGGATGCAAACAGCAAGAGGCTTTATTGGGAATACGGGTACCCGGGC
GACTCAGTCAATCGGAGGACTGGCGCCCCGAGTGAGGGGTTGTGGGCTCTTTTATTGAGCTCTGCTTATA
TAGACCTCCCACCGTACACGCCTACCGCCCATTTGCGTCAATGGGGCGGAGTTGTTACGACATTTTGGAA
AGTCCCGTTGATTTTGGTGCCAAAACAAACTCCCATTGACGTCAATGGGGTGGAGACTTGGAAATCCCCG
TGAGTCAAACCGCTATCCACGCCCATTGATGTACTGCCAAAACCGCATCACCATGGTAATAGCGATGACT
AATACGTAGATGTACTGCCAAGTAGGAAAGTCCCATAAGGTCATGTACTGGGCATAATGCCAGGCGGGCC
ATTTACCGTCATTGACGTCAATAGGGGGCGTACTTGGCATATGATACACTTGATGTACTGCCAAGTGGGC
AGTTTACCGTAAATACTCCACCCATTGACGTCAATGGAAAGTCCCTATTGGCGTTACTATGGGAACATAC
GTCATTATTGACGTCAATGGGCGGGGGTCGTTGGGCGGTCAGCCAGGCGGGCCATTTACCGTAAGTTATG
TAACGCGGAACTCCATATATGGGCTATGAACTAATGACCCCGTAATTGATTACTATTAATAACTAGTCAA
TAATCAATGTCAACATGGCGGTAATGTTGGACATGAGCCAATATAAATGTACATATTATGATATGGATAC
AACGTATGCAATGGCCAATAGCCAATATTGATTTATGCTATATAACCAATGAATAATATGGCTAATGGCC
GGATC
Features (pLannotate 1.2.2; 20 found; start..end, strand, type, name):
      1..17      +  promoter       AmpR promoter (fragment): bla
     18..878     +  CDS            AmpR: β-lactamase; bla; confers resistance to ampicillin, carbenicillin, and related antibiotics
   1038..1626    +  rep_origin     ori: high-copy-number ColE1/pMB1/pBR322/pUC origin of replication
   1809..1861    +  CDS            lacI (fragment): lac repressor; lacI; The lac repressor binds to the lac operator to inhibit transcription in E. coli. This inhibition can be relieved by adding lactose or isopropyl-β-D-thiogalactopyranoside (IPTG).
   1945..2003    -  LTR            5' LTR (truncated) (fragment): truncated long terminal repeat from Moloney murine sarcoma virus
   2005..2595    -  LTR            LTR: long terminal repeat from Moloney murine leukemia virus
   2668..3256    -  misc_feature   WPRE: woodchuck hepatitis virus posttranscriptional regulatory element
   3266..3299    +  protein_bind   loxP: Cre-mediated recombination occurs in the 8-bp core sequence (GCATACAT). Cre recombinase
   3300..3349    +  intron         β-globin intron (fragment): internally truncated intron from human β-globin
   3350..3383    +  protein_bind   lox2272: Cre-mediated recombination occurs in the 8-bp core sequence (GGATACTT). lox2272 sites are compatible with each other, but incompatible with loxP or loxN sites (Lee and Saito, 1988). Cre recombinase
   3395..3454    +  CDS            Gap43 (fragment): NEUM_RAT - Experimental evidence at protein level: Swiss-Prot protein existence level 1. This protein is associated with nerve growth. It is a major component of the motile 'growth cones' that form the tips of elongating axons. Plays a role in axonal and dendritic filopodia induction (By similarity). From Rattus norvegicus (Rat).
   3455..4882    +  CDS            tdTomato: tdTomato is a basic (constitutively fluorescent) orange fluorescent protein published in 2004, derived from Discosoma sp.. It is reported to be a somewhat slowly-maturing tandem dimer with low acid sensitivity.
   4894..4927    -  protein_bind   loxP: Cre-mediated recombination occurs in the 8-bp core sequence (GCATACAT). Cre recombinase
   4928..4977    +  intron         β-globin intron (fragment): internally truncated intron from human β-globin
   4978..5011    -  protein_bind   lox2272: Cre-mediated recombination occurs in the 8-bp core sequence (GGATACTT). lox2272 sites are compatible with each other, but incompatible with loxP or loxN sites (Lee and Saito, 1988). Cre recombinase
   5373..5789    -  CDS            gag (truncated): truncated Moloney murine leukemia virus (MMLV) gag gene lacking the start codon
   5856..6130    -  misc_feature   MESV Ψ (fragment): packaging signal of murine embryonic stem cell virus
   6252..6427    -  LTR            5' LTR (truncated): truncated long terminal repeat from Moloney murine sarcoma virus
   6428..6631    -  promoter       CMV promoter: human cytomegalovirus (CMV) immediate early promoter
   6632..7011    -  enhancer       CMV enhancer: human cytomegalovirus immediate early enhancer
