[The description below was written by a language model from this plasmid's Addgene catalogue record and pLannotate feature annotations shown in this document.]
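Description:
RV-Syn-Dio-mTdt is a Moloney murine leukemia virus-type (gammaretroviral) transfer vector built on the RV-Syn backbone for Cre-dependent expression of a membrane-targeted tdTomato. It is propagated in E. coli as a high-copy plasmid through a ColE1/pUC-type origin and selected with ampicillin via the β-lactamase gene. According to the depositor, it was subcloned from a related CAG-driven DIO-GFP retroviral plasmid.

The viral genome lies on the minus strand of the sequenced record. A CMV enhancer/promoter fused to a truncated 5′ LTR drives genomic RNA production in packaging cells. It is followed by the Ψ packaging signal and a truncated, start-codon-less gag fragment that aids encapsidation, then the expression cassette, a WPRE to boost transcript stability and expression, and the 3′ LTR.

The catalogue lists a Synapsin promoter as the internal promoter, which would restrict expression to neurons. It is not annotated in the feature table, although an unannotated gap between gag and the lox sites is where it would be expected.

The payload is tdTomato fused at its N terminus to a short Gap43-derived palmitoylation signal that anchors the fluorophore to the plasma membrane. It is flanked by oppositely oriented loxP and lox2272 pairs in a DIO/FLEX arrangement. The coding sequence is annotated on the strand opposite the viral transcription unit, so it is inverted and silent until Cre flips it. Excision between the remaining compatible sites then locks it in the sense orientation.

The vector is suited to labelling the morphology, including axons and fine processes, of Cre-expressing neurons. The associated publication concerns interneuron migration and axonal targeting.
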