Addgene plasmid #87667: RV-Syn-Dio-mTdt
Purpose: retroviral vector encoding cre dependent expression of membrane Tdtomato
Depositing lab: Oscar Marin. Depositing organization: King's College London. Publication: Optimization of interneuron function by direct coupling of cell migration and axonal targeting. Lim L, Pakan JMP, Selten MM, Marques-Smith A, Llorca A, Bae SE, Rochefort NL, Marin O. Nat Neurosci. 2018 Jun 18. pii: 10.1038/s41593-018-0162-9. doi: 10.1038/s41593-018-0162-9. PubMed 29915195.
Backbone
  Vector backbone: RV-Syn
  Vector type: Retroviral
Growth in bacteria
  Bacterial resistance: Ampicillin, 100 μg/mL
  Growth temperature: 37°C
  Growth strain: NEB Stable
  Copy number: High Copy
Gene/Insert
  Gene/Insert name: Mem-Tdtomato
  Insert size (bp): 1499
  Promoter: Synapsin
  Tag / fusion protein: palmitylation (N terminal on insert)
  Cloning method: Restriction Enzyme; 5′ cloning site PacI (not destroyed); 3′ cloning site AscI (not destroyed)
  Sequencing primers: 5′ tdTomato-Fwd; 3′ WPRE-R
Terms and licenses: Academic/Nonprofit Terms; Industry Terms: Not Available to Industry
Depositor comments: subclone from plasmid RV-cag-dio-GFP
How to cite: RV-Syn-Dio-mTdt was a gift from Oscar Marin (Addgene plasmid # 87667 ; http://n2t.net/addgene:87667 ; RRID:Addgene_87667)
